Addgene plasmid #81413: pDONR223_HERPUD2_p.P46L
Purpose: Gateway Donor vector containing HERPUD2 , part of the Target Accelerator Plasmid Collection.
Depositing lab: Jesse Boehm & William Hahn & David Root. Depositing organization: Broad Institute. Publication: Systematic Functional Interrogation of Rare Cancer Variants Identifies Oncogenic Alleles. Kim E, Ilic N, Shrestha Y, Zou L, Kamburov A, Zhu C, Yang X, Lubonja R, Tran N, Nguyen C, Lawrence MS, Piccioni F, Bagul M, Doench JG, Chouinard CR, Wu X, Hogstrom L, Natoli T, Tamayo P, Horn H, Corsello SM, Lage K, Root DE, Subramanian A, Golub TR, Getz G, Boehm JS, Hahn WC. Cancer Discov. 2016 Jul;6(7):714-26. doi: 10.1158/2159-8290.CD-16-0160. Epub 2016 May 4. PubMed 27147599.
Backbone
  Vector backbone: pDONR223
  Backbone manufacturer: Invitrogen
  Backbone size w/o insert (bp): 2790
  Vector type: Gateway Entry vector
Growth in bacteria
  Bacterial resistance: Spectinomycin, 50 μg/mL
  Growth temperature: 37°C
  Growth strain: DH5alpha
  Copy number: High Copy
Gene/Insert
  Gene/Insert name: HERPUD2
  Species: H. sapiens (human)
  Mutation: P46L; A108T
  GenBank ID: NM_022373.4
  Entrez Gene: HERPUD2
  Promoter: None
  Cloning method: Gateway Cloning
  Sequencing primers: 5′ M13pUC-fwd; 3′ M13-Rev
Terms and licenses: Academic/Nonprofit Terms; Industry Terms: Not Available to Industry
Depositor comments: Open state: NO stop codon immediately follows insert
How to cite: pDONR223_HERPUD2_p.P46L was a gift from Jesse Boehm & William Hahn & David Root (Addgene plasmid # 81413 ; http://n2t.net/addgene:81413 ; RRID:Addgene_81413)
