[The description below was written by a language model from this plasmid's Addgene catalogue record and pLannotate feature annotations shown in this document.]
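Description:
pDONR223_HERPUD2_p.P46L is a Gateway entry clone built on the Invitrogen pDONR223 backbone and carrying a variant allele of human HERPUD2, a protein annotated as possibly involved in the unfolded protein response. It belongs to the Target Accelerator Plasmid Collection, a set of cancer-associated variant ORFs assembled for systematic functional testing of rare alleles. The plasmid is propagated in E. coli at high copy number from a ColE1/pUC-type origin and is selected with spectinomycin through the aadA (SmR) aminoglycoside adenylyltransferase gene. Short fragments annotated as the class 1 integron Pc promoter and a gentamicin acetyltransferase lie just upstream of this marker. The sequenced record is about 4.0 kb.

The HERPUD2 coding sequence of roughly 1.2 kb sits between two attL recombination sites, which the automated annotation labels attL3 and attL2. These sites allow transfer of the ORF into attR-containing destination vectors by an LR Clonase reaction. The record lists two amino acid changes, P46L, which gives the construct its name, and an additional A108T substitution. The insert is in the "open" configuration, with no stop codon immediately after the ORF, so it can be fused in frame to C-terminal tags supplied by a destination vector. The entry clone has no promoter to drive the insert. The only nearby promoter is a T7 promoter located outside the attL2 site, and rrnB T1 and T2 terminators elsewhere in the backbone insulate the cassette from read-through transcription. Small lacZα and lacI fragments are backbone remnants. The plasmid therefore serves as a shuttle source for making expression constructs rather than as an expression vector itself.
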