Features (pLannotate 1.2.2; 12 found; start..end, strand, type, name):
     38..74      -  CDS            lacZα (fragment): LacZα fragment of β-galactosidase; lacZ fragment
     91..186     +  protein_bind   attL3: mutant version of attL; recombination site for the Gateway® LR reaction LR Clonase™
    192..1409    +  CDS            HERPUD2: HERP2_HUMAN - Experimental evidence at protein level: Swiss-Prot protein existence level 1. Could be involved in the unfolded protein response (UPR) pathway. From Homo sapiens (Human).
   1412..1510    -  protein_bind   attL2: mutant version of attL; recombination site for the Gateway® LR reaction LR Clonase™
   1528..1546    -  promoter       T7 promoter: promoter for bacteriophage T7 RNA polymerase
   1736..1759    +  promoter       Pc promoter (fragment): intI1 (promoter lies within the coding sequence); class 1 integron promoter
   1935..1991    +  CDS            GmR (fragment): gentamycin acetyltransferase; aacC1; confers resistance to gentamycin
   1998..2789    +  CDS            SmR: aminoglycoside adenylyltransferase (Murphy, 1985); aadA; confers resistance to spectinomycin and streptomycin
   2882..3470    +  rep_origin     ori: high-copy-number ColE1/pMB1/pBR322/pUC origin of replication
   3653..3745    +  CDS            lacI (fragment): lac repressor; lacI; The lac repressor binds to the lac operator to inhibit transcription in E. coli. This inhibition can be relieved by adding lactose or isopropyl-β-D-thiogalactopyranoside (IPTG).
   3800..3827    -  terminator     rrnB T2 terminator: transcription terminator T2 from the E. coli rrnB gene
   3959..4002    +  terminator     rrnB T1 terminator: Escherichia coli rrnB; transcription terminator T1 from the E. coli rrnB gene
>Addgene plasmid #81413 | pDONR223_HERPUD2_p.P46L | addgene full sequence | sequence record 167962 | Addgene NGS Result
GGCAGTTCCCTACTCTCGCGTTAACGCTAGCATGGATGTTTTCCCAGTCACGACGTTGTAAAACGACGGC
CAGTCTTAAGCTCGGGCCCCAAATAATGATTTTATTTTGACTGATAGTGACCTGTTCGTTGCAACAAATT
GATGAGCAATGCTTTTTTATAATGCCAACTTTGTACAAAAAAGTTGGCACCATGGACCAAAGTGGGATGG
AGATTCCTGTGACCCTCATCATTAAAGCACCGAATCAGAAATACAGTGACCAGACTATTAGCTGCTTCTT
GAACTGGACCGTGGGGAAACTAAAAACGCATCTATCTAACGTTTACCTTAGCAAACCATTGACGAAGGAT
CAGAGATTGGTGTATTCGGGCAGACTGCTTCCCGATCATCTGCAGCTGAAAGACATTCTCAGAAAACAAG
ATGAGTATCATATGGTTCATCTAGTATGTACTTCTCGGACTCCTCCCAGTTCTCCAAAATCCAGCACCAA
TAGAGAAAGTCATGAAGCATTGACATCCAGCAGCAATTCTAGTTCAGATCATTCAGGATCAACAACTCCA
TCATCTGGTCAAGAAACCTTGTCTTTAGCTGTGGGTTCTTCCTCAGAAGGATTGAGGCAGCGTACCCTTC
CACAAGCACAAACTGACCAAGCACAGAGTCACCAGTTTCCATATGTAATGCAAGGAAATGTAGACAACCA
ATTTCCTGGGCAAGCTGCTCCACCTGGATTCCCAGTGTATCCCGCGTTTAGCCCACTGCAGATGCTATGG
TGGCAACAGATGTATGCTCATCAGTATTATATGCAGTATCAAGCTGCAGTTTCAGCTCAGGCCACATCAA
ATGTCAACCCAACCCAGCCTACTACTTCACAGCCTCTAAATTTGGCACATGTTCCTGGAGAAGAACCCCC
ACCAGCTCCAAACCTAGTGGCCCAAGAAAATCGACCCATGAATGAGAATGTTCAAATGAATGCACAGGGA
GGTCCAGTACTAAATGAAGAAGACTTCAATCGAGACTGGCTAGACTGGATGTACACGTTCTCACGAGCTG
CGATTCTCCTTAGCATTGTATACTTCTATTCTTCTTTTAGTCGGTTTATCATGGTAATGGGAGCCATGCT
ACTGGTTTATTTACACCAAGCTGGATGGTTTCCTTTTAGGCAAGAAGGAGGTCATCAGCAGGCTCCCAAC
AATAATGCCGAAGTTAACAATGATGGGCAAAATGCAAACAACTTGGAACTTGAAGAAATGGAGCGTCTTA
TGGATGATGGGCTTGAAGATGAGAGTGGAGAAGATGGAGGTGAAGATGCCAGTGCAATTCAAAGGCCTGG
ATTAATGGCTTCAGCTTGGTCTTTCATCACCACCTTCTTTACTTCACTAATACCAGAGGGGCCTCCCCAG
GTTGCCAATTGCCCAACTTTCTTGTACAAAGTTGGCATTATAAGAAAGCATTGCTTATCAATTTGTTGCA
ACGAACAGGTCACTATCAGTCAAAATAAAATCATTATTTGCCATCCAGCTGATATCCCCTATAGTGAGTC
GTATTACATGGTCATAGCTGTTTCCTGGCAGCTCTGGCCCGTGTCTCAAAATCTCTGATGTTACATTGCA
CAAGATAAAAATATATCATCATGCCTCCTCTAGACCAGCCAGGACAGAAATGCCTCGACTTCGCTGCTAC
CCAAGGTTGCCGGGTGACGCACACCGTGGAAACGGATGAAGGCACGAACCCAGTGGACATAAGCCTGTTC
GGTTCGTAAGCTGTAATGCAAGTAGCGTATGCGCTCACGCAACTGGTCCAGAACCTTGACCGAACGCAGC
GGTGGTAACGGCGCAGTGGCGGTTTTCATGGCTTGTTATGACTGTTTTTTTGGGGTACAGTCTATGCCTC
GGGCATCCAAGCAGCAAGCGCGTTACGCCGTGGGTCGATGTTTGATGTTATGGAGCAGCAACGATGTTAC
GCAGCAGGGCAGTCGCCCTAAAACAAAGTTAAACATTATGAGGGAAGCGGTGATCGCCGAAGTATCGACT
CAACTATCAGAGGTAGTTGGCGTCATCGAGCGCCATCTCGAACCGACGTTGCTGGCCGTACATTTGTACG
GCTCCGCAGTGGATGGCGGCCTGAAGCCACACAGTGATATTGATTTGCTGGTTACGGTGACCGTAAGGCT
TGATGAAACAACGCGGCGAGCTTTGATCAACGACCTTTTGGAAACTTCGGCTTCCCCTGGAGAGAGCGAG
ATTCTCCGCGCTGTAGAAGTCACCATTGTTGTGCACGACGACATCATTCCGTGGCGTTATCCAGCTAAGC
GCGAACTGCAATTTGGAGAATGGCAGCGCAATGACATTCTTGCAGGTATCTTCGAGCCAGCCACGATCGA
CATTGATCTGGCTATCTTGCTGACAAAAGCAAGAGAACATAGCGTTGCCTTGGTAGGTCCAGCGGCGGAG
GAACTCTTTGATCCGGTTCCTGAACAGGATCTATTTGAGGCGCTAAATGAAACCTTAACGCTATGGAACT
CGCCGCCCGACTGGGCTGGCGATGAGCGAAATGTAGTGCTTACGTTGTCCCGCATTTGGTACAGCGCAGT
AACCGGCAAAATCGCGCCGAAGGATGTCGCTGCCGACTGGGCAATGGAGCGCCTGCCGGCCCAGTATCAG
CCCGTCATACTTGAAGCTAGACAGGCTTATCTTGGACAAGAAGAAGATCGCTTGGCCTCGCGCGCAGATC
AGTTGGAAGAATTTGTCCACTACGTGAAAGGCGAGATCACCAAGGTAGTCGGCAAATAACCCTCGAGCCA
CCCATGACCAAAATCCCTTAACGTGAGTTACGCGTCGTTCCACTGAGCGTCAGACCCCGTAGAAAAGATC
AAAGGATCTTCTTGAGATCCTTTTTTTCTGCGCGTAATCTGCTGCTTGCAAACAAAAAAACCACCGCTAC
CAGCGGTGGTTTGTTTGCCGGATCAAGAGCTACCAACTCTTTTTCCGAAGGTAACTGGCTTCAGCAGAGC
GCAGATACCAAATACTGTTCTTCTAGTGTAGCCGTAGTTAGGCCACCACTTCAAGAACTCTGTAGCACCG
CCTACATACCTCGCTCTGCTAATCCTGTTACCAGTGGCTGCTGCCAGTGGCGATAAGTCGTGTCTTACCG
GGTTGGACTCAAGACGATAGTTACCGGATAAGGCGCAGCGGTCGGGCTGAACGGGGGGTTCGTGCACACA
GCCCAGCTTGGAGCGAACGACCTACACCGAACTGAGATACCTACAGCGTGAGCTATGAGAAAGCGCCACG
CTTCCCGAAGGGAGAAAGGCGGACAGGTATCCGGTAAGCGGCAGGGTCGGAACAGGAGAGCGCACGAGGG
AGCTTCCAGGGGGAAACGCCTGGTATCTTTATAGTCCTGTCGGGTTTCGCCACCTCTGACTTGAGCGTCG
ATTTTTGTGATGCTCGTCAGGGGGGCGGAGCCTATGGAAAAACGCCAGCAACGCGGCCTTTTTACGGTTC
CTGGCCTTTTGCTGGCCTTTTGCTCACATGTTCTTTCCTGCGTTATCCCCTGATTCTGTGGATAACCGTA
TTACCGCCTTTGAGTGAGCTGATACCGCTCGCCGCAGCCGAACGACCGAGCGCAGCGAGTCAGTGAGCGA
GGAAGCGGAAGAGCGCCCAATACGCAAACCGCCTCTCCCCGCGCGTTGGCCGATTCATTAATGCAGCTGG
CACGACAGGTTTCCCGACTGGAAAGCGGGCAGTGAGCGCAACGCAATTAATACGCGTACCGCTAGCCAGG
AAGAGTTTGTAGAAACGCAAAAAGGCCATCCGTCAGGATGGCCTTCTGCTTAGTTTGATGCCTGGCAGTT
TATGGCGGGCGTCCTGCCCGCCACCCTCCGGGCCGTTGCTTCACAACGTTCAAATCCGCTCCCGGCGGAT
TTGTCCTACTCAGGAGAGCGTTCACCGACAAACAACAGATAAAACGAAAGGCCCAGTCTTCCGACTGAGC
CTTTCGTTTTATTTGATGCCT
