>Addgene plasmid #81413 | pDONR223_HERPUD2_p.P46L | depositor partial sequence | sequence record 154732 | Insert sequence
ATGGACCAAAGTGGGATGGAGATTCCTGTGACCCTCATCATTAAAGCACCGAATCAGAAATACAGTGACC
AGACTATTAGCTGCTTCTTGAACTGGACCGTGGGGAAACTAAAAACGCATCTATCTAACGTTTACCTTAG
CAAACCATTGACGAAGGATCAGAGATTGGTGTATTCGGGCAGACTGCTTCCCGATCATCTGCAGCTGAAA
GACATTCTCAGAAAACAAGATGAGTATCATATGGTTCATCTAGTATGTACTTCTCGGACTCCTCCCAGTT
CTCCAAAATCCAGCACCAATAGAGAAAGTCATGAAGCATTGACATCCAGCAGCAATTCTAGTTCAGATCA
TTCAGGATCAACAACTCCATCATCTGGTCAAGAAACCTTGTCTTTAGCTGTGGGTTCTTCCTCAGAAGGA
TTGAGGCAGCGTACCCTTCCACAAGCACAAACTGACCAAGCACAGAGTCACCAGTTTCCATATGTAATGC
AAGGAAATGTAGACAACCAATTTCCTGGGCAAGCTGCTCCACCTGGATTCCCAGTGTATCCCGCGTTTAG
CCCACTGCAGATGCTATGGTGGCAACAGATGTATGCTCATCAGTATTATATGCAGTATCAAGCTGCAGTT
TCAGCTCAGGCCACATCAAATGTCAACCCAACCCAGCCTACTACTTCACAGCCTCTAAATTTGGCACATG
TTCCTGGAGAAGAACCCCCACCAGCTCCAAACCTAGTGGCCCAAGAAAATCGACCCATGAATGAGAATGT
TCAAATGAATGCACAGGGAGGTCCAGTACTAAATGAAGAAGACTTCAATCGAGACTGGCTAGACTGGATG
TACACGTTCTCACGAGCTGCGATTCTCCTTAGCATTGTATACTTCTATTCTTCTTTTAGTCGGTTTATCA
TGGTAATGGGAGCCATGCTACTGGTTTATTTACACCAAGCTGGATGGTTTCCTTTTAGGCAAGAAGGAGG
TCATCAGCAGGCTCCCAACAATAATGCCGAAGTTAACAATGATGGGCAAAATGCAAACAACTTGGAACTT
GAAGAAATGGAGCGTCTTATGGATGATGGGCTTGAAGATGAGAGTGGAGAAGATGGAGGTGAAGATGCCA
GTGCAATTCAAAGGCCTGGATTAATGGCTTCAGCTTGGTCTTTCATCACCACCTTCTTTACTTCACTAAT
ACCAGAGGGGCCTCCCCAGGTTGCCAAT
